>Addgene plasmid #210837 | mTALEAD 16S rRNA-1139T8C | addgene full sequence | sequence record 417218 | Addgene NGS Result
GGCCCTCTAGAGGATCCCCGGCACCCTACTTAGATCAACACATAAAAGTTAGTAAGTGAAGAACCACAAC
AACAACACTAGATTCATCTTCAAGTGTATGTAGGTATAGTAACATGAACAAGAACAGACTCAAGTACAAG
ATCGCATACGAAAATGGAAATGGCAATGTCACTTCCACATAATCAAACACGAATCCTCATATCAACAAGG
CCTGAGATTCTAACTAGCTCATAACAACTTAGCCAATAGTTACTTGAGACTACCAAATGTATGTAGAACT
AAAGACTAAGGGACAGAGAGTTCGTCTAAACAGGTGAATCTAGTCGTTGTTATCTAATAAACAATTCAGC
CCCAAATGCAGAACACACATAGAGCTCTCTATTGATTCAAATTACGATCTGATACTGATAACGTCTAGAT
TTTTAGGGTTAAAGCAATCAATCACCTGACGATTCAAGGTGGTTGGATCATGACGATTCCAGAAAACATC
AAGCAAGCTCTCAAAGCTACACTCTTTGGGATCATACTGAACTCTAACAACCTCGTTATGTCCCGTAGTG
CCAGTACAGACATCCTCGTAACTCGGATTGTGCACGATGCCATGGCTATACCCAACCTCGGTCTTGGTCA
CACCAGGAACTCTCTGGTAAGCTAGCTCCACTCCCCAGAAACAACCGGCGCCAAATTGCGCGAATTGCTG
ACCTGAAGACGGAACATCATCGTCGGGTCCTTGGGCGATTGCGGCGGAAGATGGGTCAGCTTGGGCTTGA
GGACGAGACCCGAATCCGAGTCTGTTGAAAAGGTTGTTCATTGGGGATTTGTATACGGAGATTGGTCGTC
GAGAGGTTTGAGGGAAAGGACAAATGGGTTTGGCTCTGGAGAAAGAGAGTGCGGCTTTAGAGAGAGAATT
GAGAGGTTTAGAGAGAGATGCGGCGGCGATGAGCGGAGGAGAGACGACGAGGACCTGCATTATCAAAGCA
GTGACGTGGTGAAATTTGGAACTTTTAAGAGGCAGATAGATTTATTATTTGTATCCATTTTCTTCATTGT
TCTAGAATGTCGCGGAACAAATTTTAAAACTAAATCCTAAATTTTTCTAATTTTGTTGCCAATAGTGGAT
ATGTGGGCCGTATAGAAGGAATCTATTGAAGGCCCAAACCCATACTGACGAGCCCAAAGGTTCGTTTTGC
GTTTTATGTTTCGGTTCGATGCCAACGCCACATTCTGAGCTAGGCAAAAAACAAACGTGTCTTTGAATAG
ACTCCTCTCGTTAACACATGCAGCGGCTGCATGGTGACGCCATTAACACGTGGCCTACAATTGCATGATG
TCTCCATTGACACGTGACTTCTCGTCTCCTTTCTTAATATATCTAACAAACACTCCTACCTCTTCCAAAA
TATATACACATCTTTTTGATCAATCTCTCATTCAAAATCTCATTCTCTCTAGTAAACAAGAACAAAAAAA
TGGCGGATACAGCTAGAGGAACCCATCACGATATCATCGGCAGAGACCAGTACCCGATGATGGGCCGAGA
CCGAGACCAGTACCAGATGTCCGGACGAGGATCTGACTACTCCAAGTCTAGGCAGATTGCTAAAGCTGCA
ACTGCTGTCACAGCTGGTGGTTCCCTCCTTGTTCTCTCCAGCCTTACCCTTGTTGGAACTGTCATAGCTT
TGACTGTTGCAACACCTCTGCTCGTTATCTTCAGCCCAATCCTTGTCCCGGCTCTCATCACAGTTGCACT
CCTCATCACCGGTTTTCTTTCCTCTGGAGGGTTTGGCATTGCCGCTATAACCGTTTTCTCTTGGATTTAC
AAGTAAGCACACATTTATCATCTTACTTCATAATTTTGTGCAATATGTGCATGCATGTGTTGAGCCAGTA
GCTTTGGATCAATTTTTTTGGTCGAATAACAAATGTAACAATAAGAAATTGCAAATTCTAGGGAACATTT
GGTTAACTAAATACGAAATTTGACCTAGCTAGCTTGAATGTGTCTGTGTATATCATCTATATAGGTAAAA
TGCTTGGTATGATACCTATTGATTGTGAATAGGTACGCAACGGGAGAGCACCCACAGGGATCAGACAAGT
TGGACAGTGCAAGGATGAAGTTGGGAAGCAAAGCTCAGGATCTGAAAGACAGAGCTCAGTACTACGGACA
GCAACATACTGGTGGGGAACATGACCGTGACCGTACTCGTGGTGGCCAGCACACTACTCAAGGGTGGGCG
CGCCGACCCAGCTTTCTTGTACAAAGTGGTGATATCCCGCGGATGGTGAGCAAGGGCGAGGAGCTGTTCA
CCGGGGTGGTGCCCATCCTGGTCGAGCTGGACGGCGACGTAAACGGCCACAAGTTCAGCGTGTCCGGCGA
GGGCGAGGGCGATGCCACCTACGGCAAGCTGACCCTGAAGTTCATCTGCACCACCGGCAAGCTGCCCGTG
CCCTGGCCCACCCTCGTGACCACCCTGACCTACGGCGTGCAGTGCTTCAGCCGCTACCCCGACCACATGA
AGCAGCACGACTTCTTCAAGTCCGCCATGCCCGAAGGCTACGTCCAGGAGCGCACCATCTTCTTCAAGGA
CGACGGCAACTACAAGACCCGCGCCGAGGTGAAGTTCGAGGGCGACACCCTGGTGAACCGCATCGAGCTG
AAGGGCATCGACTTCAAGGAGGACGGCAACATCCTGGGGCACAAGCTGGAGTACAACTACAACAGCCACA
ACGTCTATATCATGGCCGACAAGCAGAAGAACGGCATCAAGGTGAACTTCAAGATCCGCCACAACATCGA
GGACGGCAGCGTGCAGCTCGCCGACCACTACCAGCAGAACACCCCCATCGGCGACGGCCCCGTGCTGCTG
CCCGACAACCACTACCTGAGCACCCAGTCCGCCCTGAGCAAAGACCCCAACGAGAAGCGCGATCACATGG
TCCTGCTGGAGTTCGTGACCGCCGCCGGGATCACTCTCGGCATGGACGAGCTGTACGAACCCGGCATGTT
ACGTCCTGTAGAAACCCCAACCCGTGAAATCAAAAAACTCGACGGCCTGTGGGCATTCAGTCTGGATCGC
GACCGCAAACCGAAGTCGGCGGCTTTTCTGCTGCAAAAACGCTGGACTGGCATGAACTTCGGTGAAAAAC
CGCAGCAGGGAGGCAAACAATGACCATGGCGGCCGGGAGGGCCATGCTAGAGTCCGCAAAAATCACCAGT
CTCTCTCTACAAATCTATCTCTCTCTATTTTTCTCCAGAATAATGTGTGAGTAGTTCCCAGATAAGGGAA
TTAGGGTTCTTATAGGGTTTCGCTCATGTGTTGAGCATATAAGAAACCCTTAGTATGTATTTGTATTTGT
AAAATACTTCTATCAATAAAATTTCTAATTCCTAAAACCAAAATCCAGTGACCTGCAGGCATGCGACCTC
GAATTATCGATCATGAGCGGAGAATTAAGGGAGTCACGTTATGACCCCCGCCGATGACGCGGGACAAGCC
GTTTTACGTTTGGAACTGACAGAACCGCAACGTTGAAGGAGCCACTGAGCCGCGGGTTTCTGGAGTTTAA
TGAGCTAAGCACATACGTCAGAAACCATTATTGCGCGTTCAAAAGTCGCCTAAGGTCACTATCAGCTAGC
AAATATTTCTTGTCAAAAATGCTCCACTGACGTTCCATAAATTCCCCTCGGTATCCAATTAGAGTCTCAT
ATTCACTCTCAACTCGATCGAGGCATGATTGAACAAGATGGATTGCACGCAGGTTCTCCGGCCGCTTGGG
TGGAGAGGCTATTCGGCTATGACTGGGCACAACAGACAATCGGCTGCTCTGATGCCGCCGTGTTCCGGCT
GTCAGCGCAGGGGCGCCCGGTTCTTTTTGTCAAGACCGACCTGTCCGGTGCCCTGAATGAACTCCAAGAC
GAGGCAGCGCGGCTATCGTGGCTGGCCACGACGGGCGTTCCTTGCGCAGCTGTGCTCGACGTTGTCACTG
AAGCGGGAAGGGACTGGCTGCTATTGGGCGAAGTGCCGGGGCAGGATCTCCTGTCATCTCACCTTGCTCC
TGCCGAGAAAGTATCCATCATGGCTGATGCAATGCGGCGGCTGCATACGCTTGATCCGGCTACCTGCCCA
TTCGACCACCAAGCGAAACATCGCATCGAGCGAGCACGTACTCGGATGGAAGCCGGTCTTGTCGATCAGG
ATGATCTGGACGAAGAGCATCAGGGGCTCGCGCCAGCCGAACTGTTCGCCAGGCTCAAGGCGCGGATGCC
CGACGGCGAGGATCTCGTCGTGACCCACGGCGATGCCTGCTTGCCGAATATCATGGTGGAAAATGGCCGC
TTTTCTGGATTCATCGACTGTGGCCGGCTGGGTGTGGCGGACCGCTATCAGGACATAGCGTTGGCTACCC
GTGATATTGCTGAAGAGCTTGGCGGCGAATGGGCTGACCGCTTCCTCGTGCTTTACGGTATCGCCGCTCC
CGATTCGCAGCGCATCGCCTTCTATCGCCTTCTTGACGAGTTCTTCTGAGCGGGACTCTGGGGTTCGGAC
TCTAGCTAGAGTCAAGCAGATCGTTCAAACATTTGGCAATAAAGTTTCTTAAGATTGAATCCTGTTGCCG
GTCTTGCGATGATTATCATATAATTTCTGTTGAATTACGTTAAGCATGTAATAATTAACATGTAATGCAT
GACGTTATTTATGAGATGGGTTTTTATGATTAGAGTCCCGCAATTATACATTTAATACGCGATAGAAAAC
AAAATATAGCGCGCAAACTAGGATAAATTATCGCGCGCGGTGTCATCTATGTTACTAGATCGACCGGCAT
GCAAGCTGATAATTCAATTCGGCGTTAATTCAGTACATTAAAAACGTCCGCAATGTGTTATTAAGTTGTC
TAAGCGTCAATTTGTTTACACCACAATATATCCTGCCACCAGCCAGCCAACAGCTCCCCGACCGGCAGCT
CGGCACAAAATCACCACTCGATACAGGCAGCCCATCAGTCCGGGACGGCGTCAGCGGGAGAGCCGTTGTA
AGGCGGCAGACTTTGCTCATGTTACCGATGCTATTCGGAAGAACGGCAACTAAGCTGCCGGGTTTGAAAC
ACGGATGATCTCGCGGAGGGTAGCATGTTGATTGTAACGATGACAGAGCGTTGCTGCCTGTGATCAATTC
GGGCACGAACCCAGTGGACATAAGCCTGTTCGGTTCGTAAGCTGTAATGCAAGTAGCGTATGCGCTCACG
CAACTGGTCCAGAACCTTGACCGAACGCAGCGGTGGTAACGGCGCAGTGGCGGTTTTCATGGCTTGTTAT
GACTGTTTTTTTGGGGTACAGTCTATGCCTCGGGCATCCAAGCAGCAAGCGCGTTACGCCGTGGGTCGAT
GTTTGATGTTATGGAGCAGCAACGATGTTACGCAGCAGGGCAGTCGCCCTAAAACAAAGTTAAACATCAT
GGGGGAAGCGGTGATCGCCGAAGTATCGACTCAACTATCAGAGGTAGTTGGCGTCATCGAGCGCCATCTC
GAACCGACGTTGCTGGCCGTACATTTGTACGGCTCCGCAGTGGATGGCGGCCTGAAGCCACACAGTGATA
TTGATTTGCTGGTTACGGTGACCGTAAGGCTTGATGAAACAACGCGGCGAGCTTTGATCAACGACCTTTT
GGAAACTTCGGCTTCCCCTGGAGAGAGCGAGATTCTCCGCGCTGTAGAAGTCACCATTGTTGTGCACGAC
GACATCATTCCGTGGCGTTATCCAGCTAAGCGCGAACTGCAATTTGGAGAATGGCAGCGCAATGACATTC
TTGCAGGTATCTTCGAGCCAGCCACGATCGACATTGATCTGGCTATCTTGCTGACAAAAGCAAGAGAACA
TAGCGTTGCCTTGGTAGGTCCAGCGGCGGAGGAACTCTTTGATCCGGTTCCTGAACAGGATCTATTTGAG
GCGCTAAATGAAACCTTAACGCTATGGAACTCGCCGCCCGACTGGGCTGGCGATGAGCGAAATGTAGTGC
TTACGTTGTCCCGCATTTGGTACAGCGCAGTAACCGGCAAAATCGCGCCGAAGGATGTCGCTGCCGACTG
GGCAATGGAGCGCCTGCCGGCCCAGTATCAGCCCGTCATACTTGAAGCTAGACAGGCTTATCTTGGACAA
GAAGAAGATCGCTTGGCCTCGCGCGCAGATCAGTTGGAAGAATTTGTCCACTACGTGAAAGGCGAGATCA
CCAAGGTAGTCGGCAAATAATGTCTAGCTAGAAATTCGTTCAAGCCGACGCCGCTTCGCGGCGCGGCTTA
ACTCAAGCGTTAGATGCACTAAGCACATAATTGCTCACAGCCAAACTATCAGGTCAAGTCTGCTTTTATT
ATTTTTAAGCGTGCATAATAAGCCCTACACAAATTGGGAGATATATCATGCATGACCAAAATCCCTTAAC
GTGAGTTTTCGTTCCACTGAGCGTCAGACCCCGTAGAAAAGATCAAAGGATCTTCTTGAGATCCTTTTTT
TCTGCGCGTAATCTGCTGCTTGCAAACAAAAAAACCACCGCTACCAGCGGTGGTTTGTTTGCCGGATCAA
GAGCTACCAACTCTTTTTCCGAAGGTAACTGGCTTCAGCAGAGCGCAGATACCAAATACTGTCCTTCTAG
TGTAGCCGTAGTTAGGCCACCACTTCAAGAACTCTGTAGCACCGCCTACATACCTCGCTCTGCTAATCCT
GTTACCAGTGGCTGCTGCCAGTGGCGATAAGTCGTGTCTTACCGGGTTGGACTCAAGACGATAGTTACCG
GATAAGGCGCAGCGGTCGGGCTGAACGGGGGGTTCGTGCACACAGCCCAGCTTGGAGCGAACGACCTACA
CCGAACTGAGATACCTACAGCGTGAGCTATGAGAAAGCGCCACGCTTCCCGAAGGGAGAAAGGCGGACAG
GTATCCGGTAAGCGGCAGGGTCGGAACAGGAGAGCGCACGAGGGAGCTTCCAGGGGGAAACGCCTGGTAT
CTTTATAGTCCTGTCGGGTTTCGCCACCTCTGACTTGAGCGTCGATTTTTGTGATGCTCGTCAGGGGGGC
GGAGCCTATGGAAAAACGCCAGCAACGCGGCCTTTTTACGGTTCCTGGCCTTTTGCTGGCCTTTTGCTCA
CATGTTCTTTCCTGCGTTATCCCCTGATTCTGTGGATAACCGTATTACCGCCTTTGAGTGAGCTGATACC
GCTCGCCGCAGCCGAACGACCGAGCGCAGCGAGTCAGTGAGCGAGGAAGCGGAAGAGCGCCTGATGCGGT
ATTTTCTCCTTACGCATCTGTGCGGTATTTCACACCGCATATGGTGCACTCTCAGTACAATCTGCTCTGA
TGCCGCATAGTTAAGCCAGTATACACTCCGCTATCGCTACGTGACTGGGTCATGGCTGCGCCCCGACACC
CGCCAACACCCGCTGACGCGCCCTGACGGGCTTGTCTGCTCCCGGCATCCGCTTACAGACAAGCTGTGAC
CGTCTCCGGGAGCTGCATGTGTCAGAGGTTTTCACCGTCATCACCGAAACGCGCGAGGCAGGGTGCCTTG
ATGTGGGCGCCGGCGGTCGAGTGGCGACGGCGCGGCTTGTCCGCGCCCTGGTAGATTGCCTGGCCGTAGG
CCAGCCATTTTTGAGCGGCCAGCGGCCGCGATAGGCCGACGCGAAGCGGCGGGGCGTAGGGAGCGCAGCG
ACCGAAGGGTAGGCGCTTTTTGCAGCTCTTCGGCTGTGCGCTGGCCAGACAGTTATGCACAGGCCAGGCG
GGTTTTAAGAGTTTTAATAAGTTTTAAAGAGTTTTAGGCGGAAAAATCGCCTTTTTTCTCTTTTATATCA
GTCACTTACATGTGTGACCGGTTCCCAATGTACGGCTTTGGGTTCCCAATGTACGGGTTCCGGTTCCCAA
TGTACGGCTTTGGGTTCCCAATGTACGTGCTATCCACAGGAAAGAGACCTTTTCGACCTTTTTCCCCTGC
TAGGGCAATTTGCCCTAGCATCTGCTCCGTACATTAGGAACCGGCGGATGCTTCGCCCTCGATCAGGTTG
CGGTAGCGCATGACTAGGATCGGGCCAGCCTGCCCCGCCTCCTCCTTCAAATCGTACTCCGGCAGGTCAT
TTGACCCGATCAGCTTGCGCACGGTGAAACAGAACTTCTTGAACTCTCCGGCGCTGCCACTGCGTTCGTA
GATCGTCTTGAACAACCATCTGGCTTCTGCCTTGCCTGCGGCGCGGCGTGCCAGGCGGTAGAGAAAACGG
CCGATGCCGGGATCGATCAAAAAGTAATCGGGGTGAACCGTCAGCACGTCCGGGTTCTTGCCTTCTGTGA
TCTCGCGGTACATCCAATCAGCTAGCTCGATCTCGATGTACTCCGGCCGCCCGGTTTCGCTCTTTACGAT
CTTGTAGCGGCTAATCAAGGCTTCACCCTCGGATACCGTCACCAGGCGGCCGTTCTTGGCCTTCTTCGTA
CGCTGCATGGCAACGTGCGTGGTGTTTAACCGAATGCAGGTTTCTACCAGGTCGTCTTTCTGCTTTCCGC
CATCGGCTCGCCGGCAGAACTTGAGTACGTCCGCAACGTGTGGACGGAACACGCGGCCGGGCTTGTCTCC
CTTCCCTTCCCGGTATCGGTTCATGGATTCGGTTAGATGGGAAACCGCCATCAGTACCAGGTCGTAATCC
CACACACTGGCCATGCCGGCCGGCCCTGCGGAAACCTCTACGTGCCCGTCTGGAAGCTCGTAGCGGATCA
CCTCGCCAGCTCGTCGGTCACGCTTCGACAGACGGAAAACGGCCACGTCCATGATGCTGCGACTATCGCG
GGTGCCCACGTCATAGAGCATCGGAACGAAAAAATCTGGTTGCTCGTCGCCCTTGGGCGGCTTCCTAATC
GACGGCGCACCGGCTGCCGGCGGTTGCCGGGATTCTTTGCGGATTCGATCAGCGGCCGCTTGCCACGATT
CACCGGGGCGTGCTTCTGCCTCGATGCGTTGCCGCTGGGCGGCCTGCGCGGCCTTCAACTTCTCCACCAG
GTCATCACCCAGCGCCGCGCCGATTTGTACCGGGCCGGATGGTTTGCGACCGCTCACGCCGATTCCTCGG
GCTTGGGGGTTCCAGTGCCATTGCAGGGCCGGCAGACAACCCAGCCGCTTACGCCTGGCCAACCGCCCGT
TCCTCCACACATGGGGCATTCCACGGCGTCGGTGCCTGGTTGTTCTTGATTTTCCATGCCGCCTCCTTTA
GCCGCTAAAATTCATCTACTCATTTATTCATTTGCTCATTTACTCTGGTAGCTGCGCGATGTATTCAGAT
AGCAGCTCGGTAATGGTCTTGCCTTGGCGTACCGCGTACATCTTCAGCTTGGTGTGATCCTCCGCCGGCA
ACTGAAAGTTGACCCGCTTCATGGCTGGCGTGTCTGCCAGGCTGGCCAACGTTGCAGCCTTGCTGCTGCG
TGCGCTCGGACGGCCGGCACTTAGCGTGTTTGTGCTTTTGCTCATTTTCTCTTTACCTCATTAACTCAAA
TGAGTTTTGATTTAATTTCAGCGGCCAGCGCCTGGACCTCGCGGGCAGCATCGCCCTCGGGTTCTGATTC
AAGAACGGTTGTGCCGGCGGCGGCAGTGCCTGGGTAGCTCACGCGCTGCGTGATACGGGACTCAAGAATG
GGCAGCTCGTACCCGGCCAGCGCCTCGGCAACCTCACCGCCGATGCGCGTGCCTTTGATCGCCCGCGACA
CGACAAAGGCCGCTTGTAGCCTTCCATCCGTGACCTCAATGCGCTGCTTAACCAGCTCCACCAGGTCGGC
GGTGGCCCATATGTCGTAAGGGCTTGGCTGCACCGGAATCAGCACGAAGTCGGCTGCCTTGATCGCGGAC
ACAGCCAAGTCCGCCGCCTGGGGCGCTCCGTCGATCACTACGAAGTCGCGCCGGCCGATGGCCTTCACGT
CGCGGTCAATCGTCGGGCGGTCGATGCCGACAACGGTTAGCGGTTGATCTTCCCGCACGGCCGCCCAATC
GCGGGCACTGCCCTGGGGATCGGAATCGACTAACAGAACATCGGCCCCGGCGAGTTGCAGGGCGCGGGCT
AGATGGGTTGCGATGGTCGTCTTGCCTGACCCGCCTTTCTGGTTAAGTACAGCGATAACCTTCATGCGTT
CCCCTTGCGTATTTGTTTATTTACTCATCGCATCATATACGCAGCGACCGCATGACGCAAGCTGTTTTAC
TCAAATACACATCACCTTTTTAGACGGCGGCGCTCGGTTTCTTCAGCGGCCAAGCTGGCCGGCCAGGCCG
CCAGCTTGGCATCAGACAAACCGGCCAGGATTTCATGCAGCCGCACGGTTGAGACGTGCGCGGGCGGCTC
GAACACGTACCCGGCCGCGATCATCTCCGCCTCGATCTCTTCGGTAATGAAAAACGGTTCGTCCTGGCCG
TCCTGGTGCGGTTTCATGCTTGTTCCTCTTGGCGTTCATTCTCGGCGGCCGCCAGGGCGTCGGCCTCGGT
CAATGCGTCCTCACGGAAGGCACCGCGCCGCCTGGCCTCGGTGGGCGTCACTTCCTCGCTGCGCTCAAGT
GCGCGGTACAGGGTCGAGCGATGCACGCCAAGCAGTGCAGCCGCCTCTTTCACGGTGCGGCCTTCCTGGT
CGATCAGCTCGCGGGCGTGCGCGATCTGTGCCGGGGTGAGGGTAGGGCGGGGGCCAAACTTCACGCCTCG
GGCCTTGGCGGCCTCGCGCCCGCTCCGGGTGCGGTCGATGATTAGGGAACGCTCGAACTCGGCAATGCCG
GCGAACACGGTCAACACCATGCGGCCGGCCGGCGTGGTGGTGTCGGCCCACGGCTCTGCCAGGCTACGCA
GGCCCGCGCCGGCCTCCTGGATGCGCTCGGCAATGTCCAGTAGGTCGCGGGTGCTGCGGGCCAGGCGGTC
TAGCCTGGTCACTGTCACAACGTCGCCAGGGCGTAGGTGGTCAAGCATCCTGGCCAGCTCCGGGCGGTCG
CGCCTGGTGCCGGTGATCTTCTCGGAAAACAGCTTGGTGCAGCCGGCCGCGTGCAGTTCGGCCCGTTGGT
TGGTCAAGTCCTGGTCGTCGGTGCTGACGCGGGCATAGCCCAGCAGGCCAGCGGCGGCGCTCTTGTTCAT
GGCGTAATGTCTCCGGTTCTAGTCGCAAGTATTCTACTTTATGCGACTAAAACACGCGACAAGAAAACGC
CAGGAAAAGGGCAGGGCGGCAGCCTGTCGCGTAACTTAGGACTTGTGCGACATGTCGTTTTCAGAAGACG
GCTGCACTGAACGTCAGAAGCCGACTGCACTATAGCAGCGGAGGGGTTGGATCAAAGTACTTTAAAGTAC
TTTAAAGTACTTTAAAGTACTTTGATCCCGAGGGGAACCCTGTGGTTGGCATGCACATACAAATGGACGA
ACGGATAAACCTTTTCACGCCCTTTTAAATATCCGATTATTCTAATAAACGCTCTTTTCTCTTAGGTTTA
CCCGCCAATATATCCTGTCAAACACTGATAGTTTAAACTGAAGGCGGGAAACGACAATCTGATCCAAGCT
CAAGCTAAGCTCTCAACTTTTGATTCGCTATTTGCAGTGCACCTGTGGCGTTCATCACATCTTTTGTGAC
ACTGTTTGCACTGGTCATTGCTATTACAAAGGACCTTCCTGATGTTGAAGGAGATCGAAAGTAAGTAACT
GCACGCATAACCATTTTCTTTCCGCTCTTTGGCTCAATCCATTTGACAGTCAAAGACAATGTTTAACCAG
CTCCGTTTGATATATTGTCTTTATGTGTTTGTTCAAGCATGTTTAGTTAATCATGCCTTTGATTGATCTT
GAATAGGTTCCAAATATCAACCCTGGCAACAAAACTTGGAGTGAGAAACATTGCATTCCTCGGTTCTGGA
CTTCTGCTAGTAAATTATGTTTCAGCCATATCACTAGCTTTCTACATGCCTCAGGTGAATTCATCTATTT
CCGTCTTAACTATTTCGGTTAATTAAAGCACGAACACCATTACTGCATGTAGAAGCTTGATAAACTATCG
CCACCAATTTATTTTTGTTGCGATATTGTTACTTTCCTCAGTATGCAGCTTTGAAAAGACCAACCCTCTT
ATCCTTTAACAATGAACAGGTTTTTAGAGGTAGCTTGATGATTCCTGCACATGTGATCTTGGCTTCAGGC
TTAATTTTCCAGGTAAAGCATTATGAGATACTCTTATATCTCTTACATACTTTTGAGATAATGCACAAGA
ACTTCATAACTATATGCTTTAGTTTCTGCATTTGACACTGCCAAATTCATTAATCTCTAATATCTTTGTT
GTTGATCTTTGGTAGACATGGGTACTAGAAAAAGCAAACTACACCAAGGTAAAATACTTTTGTACAAACA
TAAACTCGTTATCACGGAACATCAATGGAGTGTATATCTAACGGAGTGTAGAAACATTTGATTATTGCAG
GAAGCTATCTCAGGATATTATCGGTTTATATGGAATCTCTTCTACGCAGAGTATCTGTTATTCCCCTTCC
TCTAGCTTTCAATTTCATGGTGAGGATATGCAGTTTTCTTTGTATATCATTCTTCTTCTTCTTTGTAGCT
TGGAGTCAAAATCGGTTCCTTCATGTACATACATCAAGGATATGTCCTTCTGAATTTTTATATCTTGCAA
TAAAAATGCTTGTACCAATTGAAACACCAGCTTTTTGAGTTCTATGATCACTGACTTGGTTCTAACCAAA
AAAAAAAAAATGTTTAATTTACATATCTAAAAGTAGGTTTAGGGAAACCTAAACAGTAAAATATTTGTAT
ATTATTCGAATTTCACTCATCATAAAAACTTAAATTGCACCATAAAATTTTGTTTTACTATTAATGATGT
AATTTGTGTAACTTAAGATAAAAATAATATTCCGTAAGTTAACCGGCTAAAACCACGTATAAACCAGGGA
ACCTGTTAAACCGGTTCTTTACTGGATAAAGAAATGAAAGCCCATGTAGACAGCTCCATTAGAGCCCAAA
CCCTAAATTTCTCATCTATATAAAAGGAGTGACATTAGGGTTTTTGTTCGTCCTCTTAAAGCTTCTCGTT
TTCTCTGCCGTCTCTCTCATTCGCGCGACGCAAACGATCTTCAGGTGATCTTCTTTCTCCAAATCCTCTC
TCATAACTCTGATTTCGTACTTGTGTATTTGAGCTCACGCTCTGTTTCTCTCACCACAGCCATGGATTCA
CAGCTAGTCTTGTCTCTGAAGCTGAATCCAAGCTTCACTCCTCTTTCTCCTCTCTTCCCTTTCACTCCAT
GTTCTTCTTTTTCGCCGTCGCTCCGGTTTTCTTCTTGCTACTCCCGCCGCCTCTATTCTCCGGTTACCGT
CTACGCCGCGAAGGCTAGTGATATCACAAGTTTGTACAAAAAAGCAGGCTTTTACCCATACGATGTTCCA
GATTACGCTGATATCGCCGATCTACGCACGCTCGGCTACAGCCAGCAGCAACAGGAGAAGATCAAACCGA
AGGTTCGTTCGACAGTGGCGCAGCACCACGAGGCACTGGTCGGCCACGGGTTTACACACGCGCACATCGT
TGCGTTAAGCCAACACCCGGCAGCGTTAGGGACCGTCGCTGTCAAGTATCAGGACATGATCGCAGCGTTG
CCAGAGGCGACACACGAAGCGATCGTTGGCGTCGGCAAACAGTGGTCCGGCGCACGCGCTCTGGAGGCCT
TGCTCACGGTGGCGGGAGAGTTGAGAGGTCCACCGTTACAGTTGGACACAGGCCAACTTCTCAAGATTGC
AAAACGTGGCGGCGTGACCGCAGTGGAGGCAGTGCATGCATGGCGCAATGCACTGACGGGTGCCCCGCTC
AACCTGACCCCAGACCAGGTTGTGGCCATCGCCAGCAACATAGGTGGCAAGCAGGCCCTCGAAACCGTCC
AGAGACTGTTACCGGTTCTCTGCCAGGACCACGGCCTGACCCCAGAACAGGTTGTGGCCATCGCCAGCAA
CATAGGTGGCAAGCAGGCCCTCGAAACCGTCCAGAGACTGTTACCGGTTCTCTGCCAGGCCCACGGCCTG
ACCCCAGACCAAGTTGTCGCGATTGCAAGCAACAACGGAGGCAAACAAGCCTTAGAAACAGTCCAGAGAT
TGTTGCCTGTGCTGTGCCAAGCCCACGGCCTGACCCCAGCCCAAGTTGTCGCGATTGCAAGCAACAACGG
AGGCAAACAAGCCTTAGAAACAGTCCAGAGATTGTTGCCGGTGCTGTGCCAAGACCACGGCCTGACCCCA
GACCAAGTTGTCGCGATTGCAAGCAACAACGGAGGCAAACAAGCCTTAGAAACAGTCCAGAGATTGTTGC
CGGTGCTGTGCCAAGACCACGGCCTGACCCCAGAACAAGTTGTCGCGATTGCAAGCAACAACGGAGGCAA
ACAAGCCTTAGAAACAGTCCAGAGATTGTTGCCGGTGCTGTGCCAAGCCCACGGCCTGACCCCGGACCAG
GTGGTTGCAATCGCGTCACACGATGGGGGAAAGCAGGCCCTAGAAACCGTTCAGCGACTCCTGCCCGTCC
TGTGCCAGGCCCACGGCCTGACCCCAGCCCAGGTTGTGGCCATCGCCAGCAACATAGGTGGCAAGCAGGC
CCTCGAAACCGTCCAGAGACTGTTACCGGTTCTCTGCCAGGACCACGGCCTGACCCCCGACCAGGTTGTC
GCTATTGCTAGTAACGGCGGAGGCAAACAGGCGCTGGAAACAGTTCAGCGCCTCTTGCCGGTCTTGTGTC
AGGACCACGGCCTGACCCCAGAACAAGTTGTCGCGATTGCAAGCAACAACGGAGGCAAACAAGCCTTAGA
AACAGTCCAGAGATTGTTGCCGGTGCTGTGCCAAGCCCACGGCCTGACCCCAGACCAGGTTGTGGCCATC
GCCAGCAACATAGGTGGCAAGCAGGCCCTCGAAACCGTCCAGAGACTGTTACCGGTTCTCTGCCAGGCCC
ACGGCCTGACCCCCGCCCAGGTTGTCGCTATTGCTAGTAACGGCGGAGGCAAACAGGCGCTGGAAACAGT
TCAGCGCCTCTTGCCGGTCTTGTGTCAGGACCACGGCCTGACCCCAGACCAAGTTGTCGCGATTGCAAGC
AACAACGGAGGCAAACAAGCCTTAGAAACAGTCCAGAGATTGTTGCCGGTGCTGTGCCAAGACCACGGCC
TGACCCCTGAGCAGGTAGTGGCTATTGCATCCAACATAGGGGGCAGACCCGCACTGGAGTCAATTGTTGC
CCAGTTATCTCGCCCTGATCCGGCGTTGGCCGCGTTGACCAACGACCACCTCGTCGCCTTGGCCTGCCTC
GGCGGGCGTCCTGCGCTGGATGCAGTGAAAAAGGGATTGGGGGGGTCTGGATCGTATGCTTTAGGACCGT
ATCAGATCTCAAGTGAAGTCGAGTTTTCGCATGAGTACTGGATGAGACATGCGTTGACGTTAGCCAAACG
TGCAAGAGATGAGAGAGAAGTACCTGTTGGAGCTGTGTTGGTCCTCAACAATCGCGTAATTGGAGAAGGC
TGGAATAGAGCCATAGGTCTTCACGATCCAACAGCCCATGCAGAGATCATGGCTCTCAGACAAGGAGGTC
TTGTTATGCAGAATTACCGTCTGATAGATGCAACGTTGTATGTGACCTTTGAGCCTTGTGTTATGTGTGC
AGGCGCGATGATCCACTCTCGGATTGGACGTGTAGTATTTGGAGTGCGAAACAGCAAAAGGGGTGCTGCT
GGTTCTCTGATGAATGTCCTTAACTATCCGGGTATGAACCATAGGGTGGAAATCACAGAGGGCATTCTAG
CTGACGAATGTGCTGCTTTGCTTTGCGACTTCTACCGAATGCCTAGACAGGTGTTCAATGCACAGAAGAA
AGCGCAAAGCTCGATCAACCTCGTTGGATCAGGGTCTTATGCTCTTGGACCCTATCAGATTTCAGCGCCT
CAATTACCGGCTTATAATGGGCAAACAGTTGGAACCTTCTACTATGTCAACGATGCTGGTGGTCTTGAGA
GTAAGGTGTTTTCATCAGGAGGTCCAACTCCATACCCAAACTACGCTAATGCAGGGCATGTTGCAGGACA
ATCTGCTTTGTTCATGAGGGATAATGGGATAAGTGAAGGGCTAGTCTTCCACAACAATCCGGAAGGAACT
TGCGGTTTTTGCGTGAACATGACTGAAACTCTCTTACCTGAGAATGCCAAGATGACTGTTGTTCCTCCAG
AAGGCGCTATTCCCGTTAAACGGGGAGCAACTGGTGAGACAAAGGTTTTTACCGGCAACTCCAATTCCCC
AAAATCTCCTACAAAGGGAGGTTGTTGATAACTCGAGCGATCCTCTAGAACCCAGCTTTCTTGTACAAAG
TGGTGATATCCCGCGGCCATGCTAGAGTCCGCAAAAATCACCAGTCTCTCTCTACAAATCTATCTCTCTC
TATTTTTCTCCAGAATAATGTGTGAGTAGTTCCCAGATAAGGGAATTAGGGTTCTTATAGGGTTTCGCTC
ATGTGTTGAGCATATAAGAAACCCTTAGTATGTATTTGTATTTGTAAAATACTTCTATCAATAAAATTTC
TAATTCCTAAAACCAAAATCCAGTGACCTGCAGGCATGCGACGTCG
Features (pLannotate 1.2.2; 34 found; start..end, strand, type, name):
    446..970     -  CDS            MSR4 (fragment): MSRA4_ARATH - Also known as PMSR, PMSR4. Experimental evidence at protein level: Swiss-Prot protein existence level 1. Catalyzes the reduction of methionine sulfoxide (MetSO) to methionine in proteins. Plays a protective role against oxidative stress by restoring activity to proteins that have been inactivated by methionine oxidation. Prevents the methionine sulfoxidation of the heat shock protein HSP21 and its subsequent inactivation. MSRA family specifically reduces the MetSO S-enantiomer. From Arabidopsis thaliana (Mouse-ear cress).
   1512..2228    +  CDS            OLEO2_BRANA: Experimental evidence at protein level: Swiss-Prot protein existence level 1. May have a structural role to stabilize the lipid body during desiccation of the seed by preventing coalescence of the oil. Probably interacts with both lipid and phospholipid moieties of lipid bodies. May also provide recognition signals for specific lipase anchorage in lipolysis during seedling growth. From Brassica napus (Rape).
   2246..2270    -  protein_bind   attB2: mutant version of attB; recombination site for the Gateway® BP reaction BP Clonase™
   2283..2996    +  CDS            EGFP: EGFP is a basic (constitutively fluorescent) green fluorescent protein published in 1996, derived from Aequorea victoria. It is reported to be a rapidly-maturing weak dimer with moderate acid sensitivity.
   3006..3082    +  CDS            GUS (fragment): β-glucuronidase; uidA (or gusA) from E. coli
   3077..3173    +  CDS            GUS (fragment): β-glucuronidase; uidA (or gusA) from E. coli
   3250..3409    +  polyA_signal   CaMV poly(A) signal (fragment): cauliflower mosaic virus polyadenylation signal
   3522..3701    +  promoter       NOS promoter: nopaline synthase promoter
   3735..4526    +  CDS            neo: KKA2_KLEPN - Also known as kan, nptII. Experimental evidence at protein level: Swiss-Prot protein existence level 1. Resistance to kanamycin, neomycin, paromomycin, ribostamycin, butirosin and gentamicin B. From Klebsiella pneumoniae.
   4569..4821    +  terminator     NOS terminator: nopaline synthase terminator and poly(A) signal
   4914..4938    -  misc_feature   LB T-DNA repeat: left border repeat from nopaline C58 T-DNA
   5197..5220    +  promoter       Pc promoter (fragment): intI1 (promoter lies within the coding sequence); class 1 integron promoter
   5396..5452    +  CDS            GmR (fragment): gentamycin acetyltransferase; aacC1; confers resistance to gentamycin
   5463..6250    +  CDS            SmR (fragment): aminoglycoside adenylyltransferase (Murphy, 1985); aadA; confers resistance to spectinomycin and streptomycin
   6496..7084    +  rep_origin     ori: high-copy-number ColE1/pMB1/pBR322/pUC origin of replication
   7270..7410    -  misc_feature   bom: basis of mobility region from pBR322
   7512..7551    -  CDS            rop (fragment): Rop protein, which maintains plasmids at low copy number; rop
   7754..7948    -  rep_origin     pVS1 oriV: origin of replication for the Pseudomonas plasmid pVS1 (Heeb et al., 2000)
   8014..9087    -  CDS            pVS1 RepA: replication protein from the Pseudomonas plasmid pVS1 (Heeb et al., 2000)
   9516..10145   -  CDS            pVS1 StaA: stability protein from the Pseudomonas plasmid pVS1 (Heeb et al., 2000)
  10705..11106   -  CDS            Y4CG_SINFN (fragment): Protein inferred from homology: Swiss-Prot protein existence level 3. From Sinorhizobium fredii (strain NBRC 101917 / NGR234).
  11476..11500   -  misc_feature   RB T-DNA repeat: right border repeat from nopaline C58 T-DNA
  11586..11957   +  CDS            HST (fragment): HSTC_ARATH - Also known as HPT2, VTE2-2. Experimental evidence at protein level: Swiss-Prot protein existence level 1. Involved in the synthesis of plastoquinone-9. Can use both homogentisic acid and 2,5-dihydroxyphenylacetic acid gamma-lactone as prenyl acceptors, and solanesyl diphosphate > farnesyl diphosphate > geranylgeranyl diphosphate >> phytyl diphosphate as prenyl donors. Do not catalyze the decardoxylation of homogentisate uncoupled from prenylation. From Arabidopsis thaliana (Mouse-ear cress).
  12109..12192   +  CDS            HST (fragment): HSTC_ARATH - Also known as HPT2, VTE2-2. Experimental evidence at protein level: Swiss-Prot protein existence level 1. Involved in the synthesis of plastoquinone-9. Can use both homogentisic acid and 2,5-dihydroxyphenylacetic acid gamma-lactone as prenyl acceptors, and solanesyl diphosphate > farnesyl diphosphate > geranylgeranyl diphosphate >> phytyl diphosphate as prenyl donors. Do not catalyze the decardoxylation of homogentisate uncoupled from prenylation. From Arabidopsis thaliana (Mouse-ear cress).
  12458..12532   +  CDS            HST (fragment): HSTC_ARATH - Also known as HPT2, VTE2-2. Experimental evidence at protein level: Swiss-Prot protein existence level 1. Involved in the synthesis of plastoquinone-9. Can use both homogentisic acid and 2,5-dihydroxyphenylacetic acid gamma-lactone as prenyl acceptors, and solanesyl diphosphate > farnesyl diphosphate > geranylgeranyl diphosphate >> phytyl diphosphate as prenyl donors. Do not catalyze the decardoxylation of homogentisate uncoupled from prenylation. From Arabidopsis thaliana (Mouse-ear cress).
  13222..13383   +  CDS            RECA (fragment): RECAC_ARATH - Experimental evidence at transcript level: Swiss-Prot protein existence level 2. Involved in recombination ability and DNA strand transfer activity. From Arabidopsis thaliana (Mouse-ear cress).
  13396..13420   +  protein_bind   attB1: mutant version of attB; recombination site for the Gateway® BP reaction BP Clonase™
  13423..13449   +  CDS            3xHA (fragment): three tandem HA epitope tags
  13459..13965   +  CDS            avrXa10 (fragment): AVX10_XANOO - Experimental evidence at protein level: Swiss-Prot protein existence level 1. Avirulence protein. Induces the hypersensitive response (HR)in rice plants carrying the resistance gene Xa10. Activity depends on the presence of the core repeat domains; replacement with repeat domains from other proteins (AvrBs3 of X.euvesicatoria (AC P14727) or AvrXa7 of this organism) does not elicit the HR. Probably acts as a transcription factor in its host plant (rice) to induce plant resistance or disease. From Xanthomonas oryzae pv. oryzae.
  15250..15369   +  CDS            avrBs3 (fragment): AVRB3_XANEU - Experimental evidence at protein level: Swiss-Prot protein existence level 1. Avirulence protein. Acts as a transcription factor in C.annuum plants. In susceptible plants lacking the Bs3 resistance gene induces expression of a number of genes, including genes homologous to a family of auxin-induced genes, alpha-expansin genes, pectate lyase, anthocyanidin glucoside rhamnosyl transferase and at least one transcription factor, UPA20. Their expression leads to plant hypertrophy in mesophyll cells, probably mainly mediated by UPA20 (PubMed:17962565). In resistant plants induces the h
  15412..15903   +  CDS            tadA: TADA_ECOLI - Also known as yfhC. Experimental evidence at protein level: Swiss-Prot protein existence level 1. Catalyzes the deamination of adenosine to inosine at the wobble position 34 of tRNA(Arg2). Essential for cell viability. From Escherichia coli (strain K12).
  15919..16335   +  CDS            dddA (fragment): DDDA_BURC1 - Experimental evidence at protein level: Swiss-Prot protein existence level 1. Toxic component of a toxin-immunity protein module, which functions as a cellular contact-dependent growth inhibition (CDI) system. CDI modules allow bacteria to communicate with and inhibit the growth of closely related neighboring bacteria in a contact-dependent fashion. Bacteria that have this module inhibit or kill bacteria without it, giving them a growth advantage. Probably specifically inhibited by cognate immunity protein DddI (Probable). The C-terminal 163 residue fragment has double-stranded DN
  16360..16384   -  protein_bind   attB2: mutant version of attB; recombination site for the Gateway® BP reaction BP Clonase™
  16455..16614   +  polyA_signal   CaMV poly(A) signal (fragment): cauliflower mosaic virus polyadenylation signal
