[The description below was written by a language model from this plasmid's Addgene catalogue record and pLannotate feature annotations shown in this document.]
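Description:
mTALEAD 16S rRNA-1139T8C is a 16.6 kb plant binary (Ti) vector built on the pK7WG3 backbone by multisite Gateway cloning, for Agrobacterium-mediated delivery of a monomeric TALE-linked adenine deaminase. It is intended to introduce a specific A-to-G change in the chloroplast 16S rRNA gene. It replicates in E. coli through a high-copy ColE1/pUC-type origin and in Agrobacterium through the pVS1 oriV with its RepA and StaA functions. Bacterial selection is by spectinomycin through the aadA (SmR) gene. The T-DNA, bounded by nopaline-type left and right border repeats, carries a NOS promoter–nptII–NOS terminator cassette for kanamycin selection of transformed plants.

The editor reading frame lies between attB1 and attB2 sites and is followed by a CaMV poly(A) signal. Annotation detects a fragment of Arabidopsis chloroplast RecA just upstream of attB1, consistent with a plastid-targeting leader, then an HA epitope fragment. Next come TALE N- and C-terminal segments (matches to AvrXa10 and AvrBs3) flanking an unannotated stretch that presumably holds the DNA-binding repeats. These are followed by an E. coli TadA-derived adenosine deaminase and a fragment of the DddA double-stranded DNA deaminase domain. The promoter is not named in the record. The upstream region only shows matches to Arabidopsis genomic sequence (HST fragments), which suggests a native plant promoter segment.

A second T-DNA cassette contains an oleosin coding sequence followed by EGFP, residual GUS fragments and a CaMV poly(A) signal. This arrangement resembles a seed-fluorescence marker for identifying transgenic seeds, although the record does not say so. The depositor notes a K214N substitution, an E660–P692 deletion and an HD-to-NI change at residues 701–702 in the TALE ORF, none of which is known to affect function.
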