Addgene plasmid #210837: mTALEAD 16S rRNA-1139T8C
Purpose: mTALEAD expression vector
Depositing lab: Shin-ichi Arimura. Depositing organization: The University of Tokyo. Publication: Targeted A-to-G base editing in the organellar genomes of Arabidopsis with monomeric programmable deaminases. Zhou C, Okuno M, Nakazato I, Tsutsumi N, Arimura SI. Plant Physiol. 2023 Dec 21:kiad678. doi: 10.1093/plphys/kiad678. PubMed 38128544.
Backbone
  Vector backbone: pK7WG3
  Vector type: Plant Expression
Growth in bacteria
  Bacterial resistance: Spectinomycin, 50 μg/mL
  Growth temperature: 37°C
  Growth strain: DH5alpha
  Copy number: High Copy
Gene/Insert
  Gene/Insert name: For specific A-to-G base editing to introduce targeted A-to-G mutation in 16S rRNA in chloroplast
  Species: Synthetic
  Cloning method: Gateway Cloning
Terms and licenses: Academic/Nonprofit Terms; Industry Terms: Not Available to Industry
Depositor comments: Ti vector constructed by multisite Gateway Please note: Plasmid contains a K214N mutation, E660-P692 deletion, and HD701-702NI mutations in the mitoTALE ORF. These mutations are not known to affect plasmid function.
How to cite: mTALEAD 16S rRNA-1139T8C was a gift from Shin-ichi Arimura (Addgene plasmid # 210837 ; http://n2t.net/addgene:210837 ; RRID:Addgene_210837)
